Addgene plasmid #178758: pEh_gRNA1
Purpose: Expression of a gRNA that targets next to PAM library, used for E. haloalkaliphila type I-E system
Depositing lab: Chase Beisel. Depositing organization: Helmholtz-Zentrum fuer Infektionsforschung (HZI). Publication: Rapid cell-free characterization of multi-subunit CRISPR effectors and transposons. Wimmer F, Mougiakos I, Englert F, Beisel CL. Mol Cell. 2022 Feb 16. pii: S1097-2765(22)00102-2. doi: 10.1016/j.molcel.2022.01.026. PubMed 35216669.
Backbone
  Vector backbone: ColE1
  Vector type: Bacterial Expression
Growth in bacteria
  Bacterial resistance: Chloramphenicol, 25 μg/mL
  Growth temperature: 37°C
  Growth strain: DH5alpha
  Copy number: High Copy
Gene/Insert
  Gene/Insert name: gRNA that targets next to PAM library, used for E. haloalkaliphila type I-E system
  gRNA/shRNA sequence: AATTCTGGCGAATCCTTTAATTAACTGACCAG
  Species: E. haloalkaliphila
  Cloning method: Restriction Enzyme; 5′ cloning site Unknown (unknown if destroyed); 3′ cloning site Unknown (unknown if destroyed)
Terms and licenses: Academic/Nonprofit Terms; Industry Terms: Not Available to Industry
How to cite: pEh_gRNA1 was a gift from Chase Beisel (Addgene plasmid # 178758 ; http://n2t.net/addgene:178758 ; RRID:Addgene_178758)
