[The description below was written by a language model from this plasmid's Addgene catalogue record and pLannotate feature annotations shown in this document.]
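Description:
pEh_gRNA1 is a very small (about 1.85 kb) bacterial expression plasmid built on a ColE1 backbone and designed to produce a CRISPR guide RNA for the type I-E system of E. haloalkaliphila. It replicates at high copy number in E. coli from a ColE1/pMB1-family origin, which in the annotated sequence spans the numbering origin of the circular map. Selection relies on chloramphenicol resistance, provided by the cat gene (chloramphenicol acetyltransferase) under its native cat promoter. A minimal phage lambda t0 terminator lies downstream of cat on the same strand, where it presumably ends the resistance transcript.

The payload is driven by J23119, a strong constitutive synthetic bacterial promoter from the Registry of Standard Biological Parts. The guide region itself is not annotated in the feature table, but the unannotated stretch between J23119 and the lambda t0 terminator is the likely location of the insert. The record does not state whether the spacer is flanked by repeats as a minimal CRISPR array or supplied in processed form, and the cloning sites used are recorded as unknown. According to the catalogue entry, the guide targets a sequence located next to a randomized PAM library, so that the cognate Cascade effector complex can be directed to library members and the protospacer-adjacent motifs it recognizes can be determined. The plasmid carries no cas genes, so these must be supplied separately. The associated work concerns rapid cell-free characterization of multi-subunit CRISPR effectors and transposons, which suggests use in cell-free transcription-translation PAM assays.
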