Features (pLannotate 1.2.2; 5 found; start..end, strand, type, name):
    372..406     +  promoter       J23119 promoter: bacterial promoter (Registry of Standard Biological Parts BBa J23119)
    568..602     -  terminator     lambda t0 terminator: minimal transcription terminator from phage lambda (Scholtissek and Grosse, 1987)
    676..1332    -  CDS            cat: CAT_ECOLX - Experimental evidence at protein level: Swiss-Prot protein existence level 1. This enzyme is an effector of chloramphenicol resistance in bacteria. From Escherichia coli. This protein is used as a marker in many commonly used cloning vectors, such as pACYC184.
   1333..1430    -  promoter       cat promoter: promoter of the E. coli cat gene encoding chloramphenicol acetyltransferase
   1514..250     +  rep_origin     ori (across the origin): high-copy-number ColE1/pMB1/pBR322/pUC origin of replication
>Addgene plasmid #178758 | pEh_gRNA1 | addgene full sequence | sequence record 355197 | Addgene NGS Result
GCCCAGCTTGGAGCGAACGACCTACACCGAACTGAGATACCTACAGCGTGAGCTATGAGAAAGCGCCACG
CTTCCCGAAGGGAGAAAGGCGGACAGGTATCCGGTAAGCGGCAGGGTCGGAACAGGAGAGCGCACGAGGG
AGCTTCCAGGGGGAAACGCCTGGTATCTTTATAGTCCTGTCGGGTTTCGCCACCTCTGACTTGAGCGTCG
ATTTTTGTGATGCTCGTCAGGGGGGCGGAGCCTATGGAAAAACGCCAGCAACGCGGCCTTTTTACGGTTC
CTGGCCTTTTGCTGGCCTTTTGCTCACATGTTCTTTCCTGCGTTATCCCCTGATTCTGTGGATAACCGTC
GAGAGCATCGATCCTAGCATGTTGACAGCTAGCTCAGTCCTAGGTATAATGCTAGCCCGTTCCCCGCAGG
CGCGGGGATGAACCGAATTCTGGCGAATCCTTTAATTAACTGACCAGCCGTTCCCCGCAGGCGCGGGGAT
GAACCGAAAAAAAAACCCCGCCCCTGACAGGGCGGGGTTTTTTTTAAAGAATCGATCGATCCCGAATGAG
TAGACCAATAAAAAACGCCCGGCGGCAACCGAGCGTTCTGAACAAATCCAGATGGAGTTCTGAGGTCATT
ACTGGATCTATCAACAGGAGTCCAAGCGAGCTCGATATCAAATTACGCCCCGCCCTGCCACTCATCGCAG
TACTGTTGTAATTCATTAAGCATTCTGCCGACATGGAAGCCATCACAAACGGCATGATGAACCTGAATCG
CCAGCGGCATCAGCACCTTGTCGCCTTGCGTATAATATTTGCCCATGGTGAAAACGGGGGCGAAGAAGTT
GTCCATATTGGCCACGTTTAAATCAAAACTGGTGAAACTCACCCAGGGATTGGCTGAAACGAAAAACATA
TTCTCAATAAACCCTTTAGGGAAATAGGCCAGGTTTTCACCGTAACACGCCACATCTTGCGAATATATGT
GTAGAAACTGCCGGAAATCGTCGTGGTATTCACTCCAGAGCGATGAAAACGTTTCAGTTTGCTCATGGAA
AACGGTGTAACAAGGGTGAACACTATCCCATATCACCAGCTCACCGTCTTTCATTGCCATACGAAATTCC
GGATGAGCATTCATCAGGCGGGCAAGAATGTGAATAAAGGCCGGATAAAACTTGTGCTTATTTTTCTTTA
CGGTCTTTAAAAAGGCCGTAATATCCAGCTGAACGGTCTGGTTATAGGTACATTGAGCAACTGACTGAAA
TGCCTCAAAATGTTCTTTACGATGCCATTGGGATATATCAACGGTGGTATATCCAGTGATTTTTTTCTCC
ATTTTAGCTTCCTTAGCTCCTGAAAATCTCGATAACTCAAAAAATACGCCCGGTAGTGATCTTATTTCAT
TATGGTGAAAGTTGGAACCTCTTACGTGCCCGATCAATCATGACCAAAATCCCTTAACGTGAGTTTTCGT
TCCACTGAGCGTCAGACCCCGTAGAAAAGATCAAAGGATCTTCTTGAGATCCTTTTTTTCTGCGCGTAAT
CTGCTGCTTGCAAACAAAAAAACCACCGCTACCAGCGGTGGTTTGTTTGCCGGATCAAGAGCTACCAACT
CTTTTTCCGAAGGTAACTGGCTTCAGCAGAGCGCAGATACCAAATACTGTTCTTCTAGTGTAGCCGTAGT
TAGGCCACCACTTCAAGAACTCTGTAGCACCGCCTACATACCTCGCTCTGCTAATCCTGTTACCAGTGGC
TGCTGCCAGTGGCGATAAGTCGTGTCTTACCGGGTTGGACTCAAGACGATAGTTACCGGATAAGGCGCAG
CGGTCGGGCTGAACGGGGGGTTCGTGCACACA
